>Addgene plasmid #72955 | pTU2-B-RFP | depositor full sequence | sequence record 447542 | pTU2-B-RFP sequence 3167 bps
GGTCTCAGTACATCTAGAGACGCAATACGCAAACCGCCTCTCCCCGCGCGTTGGCCGATTCATTAATGCA
GCTGGCACGACAGGTTTCCCGACTGGAAAGCGGGCAGTGAGCGCAACGCAATTAATGTGAGTTAGCTCAC
TCATTAGGCACCCCAGGCTTTACACTTTATGCTTCCGGCTCGTATGTTGTGTGGAATTGTGAGCGGATAA
CAATTTCACACATACTAGAGAAAGAGGAGAAATACTAGATGGCTTCCTCCGAAGACGTTATCAAAGAGTT
CATGCGTTTCAAAGTTCGTATGGAAGGTTCCGTTAACGGTCACGAGTTCGAAATCGAAGGTGAAGGTGAA
GGTCGTCCGTACGAAGGTACCCAGACCGCTAAACTGAAAGTTACCAAAGGTGGTCCGCTGCCGTTCGCTT
GGGACATCCTGTCCCCGCAGTTCCAGTACGGTTCCAAAGCTTACGTTAAACACCCGGCTGACATCCCGGA
CTACCTGAAACTGTCCTTCCCGGAAGGTTTCAAATGGGAACGTGTTATGAACTTCGAAGACGGTGGTGTT
GTTACCGTTACCCAGGACTCCTCCCTGCAAGACGGTGAGTTCATCTACAAAGTTAAACTGCGTGGTACCA
ACTTCCCGTCCGACGGTCCGGTTATGCAGAAAAAAACCATGGGTTGGGAAGCTTCCACCGAACGTATGTA
CCCGGAAGACGGTGCTCTGAAAGGTGAAATCAAAATGCGTCTGAAACTGAAAGACGGTGGTCACTACGAC
GCTGAAGTTAAAACCACCTACATGGCTAAAAAACCGGTTCAGCTGCCGGGTGCTTACAAAACCGACATCA
AACTGGACATCACCTCCCACAACGAAGACTACACCATCGTTGAACAGTACGAACGTGCTGAAGGTCGTCA
CTCCACCGGTGCTTAATAACGCTGATAGTGCTAGTGTAGATCGCTACTAGAGCCAGGCATCAAATAAAAC
GAAAGGCTCAGTCGAAAGACTGGGCCTTTCGTTTTATCTGTTGTTTGTCGGTGAACGCTCTCTACTAGAG
TCACACTGGCTCACCTTCGGGTGGGCCTTTCTGCGTTTATACGTCTCATTAGGGACAGAGACCCTGCAGT
CCGGCAAAAAAGGGCAAGGTGTCACCACCCTGCCCTTTTTCTTTAAAACCGAAAAGATTACTTCGCGTTA
TGCAGGCTTCCTCGCTCACTGACTCGCTGCGCTCGGTCGTTCGGCTGCGGCGAGCGGTATCAGCTCACTC
AAAGGCGGTAATACGGTTATCCACAGAATCAGGGGATAACGCAGGAAAGAACATGTGAGCAAAAGGCCAG
CAAAAGGCCAGGAACCGTAAAAAGGCCGCGTTGCTGGCGTTTTTCCACAGGCTCCGCCCCCCTGACGAGC
ATCACAAAAATCGACGCTCAAGTCAGAGGTGGCGAAACCCGACAGGACTATAAAGATACCAGGCGTTTCC
CCCTGGAAGCTCCCTCGTGCGCTCTCCTGTTCCGACCCTGCCGCTTACCGGATACCTGTCCGCCTTTCTC
CCTTCGGGAAGCGTGGCGCTTTCTCATAGCTCACGCTGTAGGTATCTCAGTTCGGTGTAGGTCGTTCGCT
CCAAGCTGGGCTGTGTGCACGAACCCCCCGTTCAGCCCGACCGCTGCGCCTTATCCGGTAACTATCGTCT
TGAGTCCAACCCGGTAAGACACGACTTATCGCCACTGGCAGCAGCCACTGGTAACAGGATTAGCAGAGCG
AGGTATGTAGGCGGTGCTACAGAGTTCTTGAAGTGGTGGCCTAACTACGGCTACACTAGAAGAACAGTAT
TTGGTATCTGCGCTCTGCTGAAGCCAGTTACCTTCGGAAAAAGAGTTGGTAGCTCTTGATCCGGCAAACA
AACCACCGCTGGTAGCGGTGGTTTTTTTGTTTGCAAGCAGCAGATTACGCGCAGAAAAAAAGGATCTCAA
GAAGATCCTTTGATCTTTTCTACGGGGTCTGACGCTCAGTGGAACGAAAACTCACGTTAAGGGATTTTGG
TCATGAGATTATCAAAAAGGATCTTCACCTAGATCCTTTTAAATTAAAAATGAAGTTTTAAATCAATCTA
AAGTATATATGAGTAAACTTGGTCTGACAGCTCGAGGCTTGGATTCTCACCAATAAAAAACGCCCGGCGG
CAACCGAGCGTTCTGAACAAATCCAGATGGAGTTCTGAGGTCATTACTGGATCTATCAACAGGAGTCCAA
GCGAGCTCGATATCAAATTACGCCCCGCCCTGCCACTCATCGCAGTACTGTTGTAATTCATTAAGCATTC
TGCCGACATGGAAGCCATCACAAACGGCATGATGAACCTGAATCGCCAGCGGCATCAGCACCTTGTCGCC
TTGCGTATAATATTTGCCCATGGTGAAAACGGGGGCGAAGAAGTTGTCCATATTGGCCACGTTTAAATCA
AAACTGGTGAAACTCACCCAGGGATTGGCTGACACGAAAAACATATTCTCAATAAACCCTTTAGGGAAAT
AGGCCAGGTTTTCACCGTAACACGCCACATCTTGCGAATATATGTGTAGAAACTGCCGGAAATCGTCGTG
GTATTCACTCCAGAGCGATGAAAACGTTTCAGTTTGCTCATGGAAAACGGTGTAACAAGGGTGAACACTA
TCCCATATCACCAGCTCACCGTCTTTCATTGCCATACGAAATTCCGGATGAGCATTCATCAGGCGGGCAA
GAATGTGAATAAAGGCCGGATAAAACTTGTGCTTATTTTTCTTTACGGTCTTTAAAAAGGCCGTAATATC
CAGCTGAACGGTCTGGTTATAGGTACATTGAGCAACTGACTGAAATGCCTCAAAATGTTCTTTACGATGC
CATTGGGATATATCAACGGTGGTATATCCAGTGATTTTTTTCTCCATTTTAGCTTCCTTAGCTCCTGAAA
ATCTCGATAACTCAAAAAATACGCCCGGTAGTGATCTTATTTCATTATGGTGAAAGTTGGAACCTCTTAC
GTGCCCGATCAACTCGAGTGCCACCTGACGTCTAAGAAACCATTATTATCATGACATTAACCTATAAAAA
TAGGCGTATCACGAGGCAGAATTTCAGATAAAAAAAATCCTTAGCTTTCGCTAAGGATGATTTCTGGAAT
TCGCGGCCGCTTCTAGA
Features (pLannotate 1.2.2; 14 found; start..end, strand, type, name):
     23..110     +  CDS            lacI (fragment): lac repressor; lacI; The lac repressor binds to the lac operator to inhibit transcription in E. coli. This inhibition can be relieved by adding lactose or isopropyl-β-D-thiogalactopyranoside (IPTG).
    123..144     +  protein_bind   CAP binding site: CAP binding activates transcription in the presence of cAMP. E. coli catabolite activator protein
    159..189     +  promoter       lac promoter: promoter for the E. coli lac operon
    197..213     +  protein_bind   lac operator: The lac repressor binds to the lac operator to inhibit transcription in E. coli. This inhibition can be relieved by adding lactose or isopropyl-β-D-thiogalactopyranoside (IPTG). lac repressor encoded by lacI
    249..923     +  CDS            mRFP1: mRFP1 is a basic (constitutively fluorescent) red fluorescent protein published in 2002, derived from Discosoma sp.. It is reported to be a somewhat slowly-maturing monomer with low acid sensitivity.
    971..1042    +  terminator     rrnB T1 terminator: transcription terminator T1 from the E. coli rrnB gene
   1058..1085    +  terminator     T7Te terminator: phage T7 early transcription terminator
   1120..1177    +  terminator     his operon terminator: This putative transcriptin terminator from the E. coli his operon has a 2-bp deletion introduced during synthesis. Its efficiency has not been determined.
   1372..1960    -  rep_origin     ori: high-copy-number ColE1/pMB1/pBR322/pUC origin of replication
   2143..2237    -  terminator     lambda t0 terminator: transcription terminator from phage lambda
   2261..2917    -  CDS            cat: CAT_ECOLX - Experimental evidence at protein level: Swiss-Prot protein existence level 1. This enzyme is an effector of chloramphenicol resistance in bacteria. From Escherichia coli. This protein is used as a marker in many commonly used cloning vectors, such as pACYC184.
   2918..3015    -  promoter       cat promoter: promoter of the E. coli cat gene encoding chloramphenicol acetyltransferase
   3101..3144    -  terminator     bacterial terminator: putative bacterial transcription terminator
   3147..1       +  misc_feature   BioBrick prefix (across the origin): BioBrick prefix for parts that do not start with "ATG"
