[The description below was written by a language model from this plasmid's Addgene catalogue record and pLannotate feature annotations shown in this document.]
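Description:
pTU2-B-RFP is a Level 2 destination vector from the EcoFlex MoClo kit, a hierarchical modular cloning system for synthetic biology in E. coli. It is built on the iGEM pSB1C3 backbone and occupies position B at Level 2, where it receives four or five transcription units taken from Level 1 vectors (the ABCD or ABCDE sets) and joins them into a single multi-gene assembly. The plasmid is propagated in E. coli from a high-copy ColE1/pUC-type origin and selected with chloramphenicol through a cat gene driven by its native promoter and followed by the lambda t0 terminator. The record notes a silent C435G change in the cat coding sequence that removes an internal BsmBI site, so that this Type IIS enzyme can be used with the vector without cutting the marker.

The placeholder insert is an mRFP1 expression cassette. It consists of a residual lacI fragment, a CAP binding site, the lac promoter and lac operator upstream of the mRFP1 coding sequence, followed by the rrnB T1 and T7Te terminators. In MoClo-style destination vectors such a cassette typically acts as a visual dropout marker: a successful assembly replaces it, so correct clones are colourless, while colonies carrying uncut or religated vector express the red fluorescent protein. A his operon terminator and another putative bacterial terminator flank the cloning region and help insulate it from backbone transcription, and a BioBrick prefix remains from pSB1C3. The specific Type IIS sites and overhangs that define position B are not annotated in the feature table, and the catalogue entry lists the cloning sites as unknown.
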