Addgene plasmid #72955: pTU2-B-RFP
Purpose: Level 2 Destination vector - Position B - Assembly of 4-5 TU's from Level 1-ABCD or ABCDE
Depositing lab: Paul Freemont. Depositing organization: Imperial College London. Publication: EcoFlex: A Multifunctional MoClo Kit for E. coli Synthetic Biology. Moore SJ, Lai HE, Kelwick RJ, Chee SM, Bell DJ, Polizzi KM, Freemont PS. ACS Synth Biol. 2016 May 2. 10.1021/acssynbio.6b00031 PubMed 27096716.
Backbone
  Vector backbone: pSB1C3
  Backbone manufacturer: iGEM
  Backbone size w/o insert (bp): 3185
  Vector type: Synthetic Biology
Growth in bacteria
  Bacterial resistance: Chloramphenicol, 25 μg/mL
  Growth temperature: 37°C
  Growth strain: JM109
  Copy number: High Copy
Gene/Insert
  Gene/Insert name: Level 2 - B site (alt name: RFP)
  Species: Synthetic
  Mutation: CAT gene - C435G (nucleotide) - silent mutagenesis to remove BsmBI site
  Cloning method: Restriction Enzyme; 5′ cloning site Unknown (unknown if destroyed); 3′ cloning site Unknown (unknown if destroyed)
  Sequencing primers: 5′ VF2 (5' tgccacctgacgtctaagaa 3'); 3′ VR (5' attaccgcctttgagtgagc 3')
Terms and licenses: Academic/Nonprofit Terms; Industry Terms: Not Available to Industry
How to cite: pTU2-B-RFP was a gift from Paul Freemont (Addgene plasmid # 72955 ; http://n2t.net/addgene:72955 ; RRID:Addgene_72955)
