>Addgene plasmid #72955 | pTU2-B-RFP | depositor partial sequence | sequence record 133800 | Golden Gate MCS - Partial sequence between 2 BsaI sites (GGTCTCANNNN and NNNNAGAGACC) - Backbone pTU2-A-RFP
GGTCTCAGTACATCTAGAGACGCAATACGCAAACCGCCTCTCCCCGCGCGTTGGCCGATTCATTAATGCA
GCTGGCACGACAGGTTTCCCGACTGGAAAGCGGGCAGTGAGCGCAACGCAATTAATGTGAGTTAGCTCAC
TCATTAGGCACCCCAGGCTTTACACTTTATGCTTCCGGCTCGTATGTTGTGTGGAATTGTGAGCGGATAA
CAATTTCACACATACTAGAGAAAGAGGAGAAATACTAGATGGCTTCCTCCGAAGACGTTATCAAAGAGTT
CATGCGTTTCAAAGTTCGTATGGAAGGTTCCGTTAACGGTCACGAGTTCGAAATCGAAGGTGAAGGTGAA
GGTCGTCCGTACGAAGGTACCCAGACCGCTAAACTGAAAGTTACCAAAGGTGGTCCGCTGCCGTTCGCTT
GGGACATCCTGTCCCCGCAGTTCCAGTACGGTTCCAAAGCTTACGTTAAACACCCGGCTGACATCCCGGA
CTACCTGAAACTGTCCTTCCCGGAAGGTTTCAAATGGGAACGTGTTATGAACTTCGAAGACGGTGGTGTT
GTTACCGTTACCCAGGACTCCTCCCTGCAAGACGGTGAGTTCATCTACAAAGTTAAACTGCGTGGTACCA
ACTTCCCGTCCGACGGTCCGGTTATGCAGAAAAAAACCATGGGTTGGGAAGCTTCCACCGAACGTATGTA
CCCGGAAGACGGTGCTCTGAAAGGTGAAATCAAAATGCGTCTGAAACTGAAAGACGGTGGTCACTACGAC
GCTGAAGTTAAAACCACCTACATGGCTAAAAAACCGGTTCAGCTGCCGGGTGCTTACAAAACCGACATCA
AACTGGACATCACCTCCCACAACGAAGACTACACCATCGTTGAACAGTACGAACGTGCTGAAGGTCGTCA
CTCCACCGGTGCTTAATAACGCTGATAGTGCTAGTGTAGATCGCTACTAGAGCCAGGCATCAAATAAAAC
GAAAGGCTCAGTCGAAAGACTGGGCCTTTCGTTTTATCTGTTGTTTGTCGGTGAACGCTCTCTACTAGAG
TCACACTGGCTCACCTTCGGGTGGGCCTTTCTGCGTTTATACGTCTCATTAGGGACAGAGACC
