>Addgene plasmid #72955 | pTU2-B-RFP | addgene partial sequence | sequence record 140558 | RNAde-BB-1F 5'-tgccacctgacgtctaagaa-3'
ATAGGCGTATCACGAGGCAGAATTTCAGATAAAAAAAATCCTTAGCTTTCGCTAAGGATGATTTCTGGAA
TTCGCGGCCGCTTCTAGAGGTCTCAGTACATCTAGAGACGCAATACGCAAACCGCCTCTCCCCGCGCGTT
GGCCGATTCATTAATGCAGCTGGCACGACAGGTTTCCCGACTGGAAAGCGGGCAGTGAGCGCAACGCAAT
TAATGTGAGTTAGCTCACTCATTAGGCACCCCAGGCTTTACACTTTATGCTTCCGGCTCGTATGTTGTGT
GGAATTGTGAGCGGATAACAATTTCACACATACTAGAGAAAGAGGAGAAATACTAGATGGCTTCCTCCGA
AGACGTTATCAAAGAGTTCATGCGTTTCAAAGTTCGTATGGAAGGTTCCGTTAACGGTCACGAGTTCGAA
ATCGAAGGTGAAGGTGAAGGTCGTCCGTACGAAGGTACCCAGACCGCTAAACTGAAAGTTACCAAAGGTG
GTCCGCTGCCGTTCGCTTGGGACATCCTGTCCCCGCAGTTCCAGTACGGTTCCAAAGCTTACGTTAAACA
CCCGGCTGACATCCCGGACTACCTGAAACTGTCCTTCCCGGAAGGTTTCAAATGGGAACGTGTTATGAAC
TTCGAAGACGGTGGTGTTGTTACCGTTACCCAGGACTCCTCCCTGCAAGACGGTGAGTTCATCTACAAAG
TTAAACTGCGTGGTACCAACTTCCCGTCCGACGGTCCGGTTATGCAGAAAAAAACCATGGGTTGGGAAGC
TTCCACCGAACGTATGTACCCGGAAGACGGTGCTCTGAAAGGTGAAATCAAAATGCGTCTGAAACTGAAA
GACGGTGGTCACTACGACGCTGA
