>Addgene plasmid #72955 | pTU2-B-RFP | addgene partial sequence | sequence record 141372 | RNAde-BB-2R 5'-attaccgcctttgagtgagc -3'
CGAGTCAGTGAGCGAGGAAGCCTGCATAACGCGAAGTAATCTTTTCGGTTTTAAAGAAAAAGGGCAGGGT
GGTGACACCTTGCCCTTTTTTGCCGGACTGCAGGGTCTCTGTCCCTAATGAGACGTATAAACGCAGAAAG
GCCCACCCGAAGGTGAGCCAGTGTGACTCTAGTAGAGAGCGTTCACCGACAAACAACAGATAAAACGAAA
GGCCCAGTCTTTCGACTGAGCCTTTCGTTTTATTTGATGCCTGGCTCTAGTAGCGATCTACACTAGCACT
ATCAGCGTTATTAAGCACCGGTGGAGTGACGACCTTCAGCACGTTCGTACTGTTCAACGATGGTGTAGTC
TTCGTTGTGGGAGGTGATGTCCAGTTTGATGTCGGTTTTGTAAGCACCCGGCAGCTGAACCGGTTTTTTA
GCCATGTAGGTGGTTTTAACTTCAGCGTCGTAGTGACCACCGTCTTTCAGTTTCAGACGCATTTTGATTT
CACCTTTCAGAGCACCGTCTTCCGGGTACATACGTTCGGTGGAAGCTTCCCAACCCATGGTTTTTTTCTG
CATAACCGGACCGTCGGACGGGAAGTTGGTACCACGCAGTTTAACTTTGTAGATGAACTCACCGTCTTGC
AGGGAGGAGTCCTGGGTAACGGTAACAACACCACCGTCTTCGAAGTTCATAACACGTTCCCATTTGAAAC
CTTCCGGGAAGGACAGTTTCAGGTAGTCCGGGATGTCAGCCGGGTGTTTAACGTAAGCTTTGGAACCGTA
CTGGAACTGCGGGGACAGGATGTCCCAAGCGAACGGCAGCGGACCACCTTTGGTAACTTTCAGTTTAGCG
GTCTGGGTACCTTCGTACGGACGACCTTCACCTTCAC
